Addgene plasmid #69816: pECE M2-SH3PXD2A 8 serines mutated to alanines
Purpose: Expresses M2-SH3PXD2A in mammalian cells
Depositing lab: Anne Brunet. Depositing organization: Stanford University. Publication: Identification of AMPK Phosphorylation Sites Reveals a Network of Proteins Involved in Cell Invasion and Facilitates Large-Scale Substrate Prediction. Schaffer BE, Levin RS, Hertz NT, Maures TJ, Schoof ML, Hollstein PE, Benayoun BA, Banko MR, Shaw RJ, Shokat KM, Brunet A. Cell Metab. 2015 Nov 3;22(5):907-21. doi: 10.1016/j.cmet.2015.09.009. Epub 2015 Oct 8. PubMed 26456332.
Backbone
  Vector backbone: pECE
  Backbone size w/o insert (bp): 2898
  Total vector size (bp): 6249
  Vector type: Mammalian Expression
Growth in bacteria
  Bacterial resistance: Ampicillin, 100 μg/mL
  Growth temperature: 37°C
  Growth strain: NEB Stable
  Copy number: High Copy
Gene/Insert
  Gene/Insert name: SH3 and PX domain-containing protein 2A (alt name: SH3PXD2A, FISH, TKS5)
  Species: H. sapiens (human)
  Insert size (bp): 3351
  Entrez Gene: SH3PXD2A (a.k.a. FISH, SH3MD1, TKS5)
  Promoter: SV40 early promoter
  Tag / fusion protein: FLAG (N terminal on insert)
  Cloning method: Restriction Enzyme; 5′ cloning site EcoR1 in backbone, Mfe1 in TKS5 pcr product (destroyed during cloning); 3′ cloning site Xba1 (not destroyed)
  Sequencing primers: 5′ CATTCTCCGCCCCATGGCTGAC; 3′ GTTTCAGGTTCAGGGGGAGGTG
Resource information
  A portion of this plasmid was derived from a plasmid made by: cDNA is from GeneCopoeia
Terms and licenses: Academic/Nonprofit Terms; Industry Terms: Not Available to Industry
How to cite: pECE M2-SH3PXD2A 8 serines mutated to alanines was a gift from Anne Brunet (Addgene plasmid # 69816 ; http://n2t.net/addgene:69816 ; RRID:Addgene_69816)
