[The description below was written by a language model from this plasmid's Addgene catalogue record and pLannotate feature annotations shown in this document.]
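Description:
pECE M2-SH3PXD2A 8 serines mutated to alanines is a 6,249 bp mammalian expression plasmid built on the small pECE backbone. It carries a high-copy ColE1/pUC-type origin of replication and a β-lactamase gene under its native promoter, so it is propagated in E. coli under ampicillin selection. The feature table also picks up remnants of pBR322 ancestry (a tetracycline-resistance gene fragment and a partial bom region), which are non-functional leftovers rather than working elements. No mammalian selection marker is annotated, which suggests the plasmid is suited mainly to transient transfection.

The payload is human SH3PXD2A (also called TKS5 or FISH), an adapter protein with PX and SH3 domains that organises invadopodia and podosomes and contributes to extracellular matrix degradation and cancer cell invasiveness. The roughly 3.3 kb coding sequence is driven by the SV40 enhancer and early promoter and is followed by an SV40 large T antigen fragment and the SV40 polyadenylation signal for transcript processing. An N-terminal FLAG (M2) epitope sits just upstream of the open reading frame. The annotation software labels it as a fragment of a 5xFLAG array, but the short span and the catalogue entry are consistent with a single tag, useful for detection and immunoprecipitation.

As the name indicates, eight serine residues have been replaced by alanines, although the record does not list which positions. The associated publication concerns identification of AMPK phosphorylation sites in proteins linked to cell invasion, so this version most likely serves as a non-phosphorylatable mutant for comparison with wild-type SH3PXD2A.
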