Features (pLannotate 1.2.2; 10 found; start..end, strand, type, name):
      7..92      +  CDS            large T antigen (fragment): large T antigen from SV40 (simian virus 40)
    115..250     +  polyA_signal   SV40 poly(A) signal: SV40 polyadenylation signal
    245..523     +  CDS            TcR (fragment): tetracycline efflux protein; tet; confers resistance to tetracycline
    523..572     +  misc_feature   bom (fragment): basis of mobility region from pBR322
    758..1346    -  rep_origin     ori: high-copy-number ColE1/pMB1/pBR322/pUC origin of replication
   1518..2378    -  CDS            AmpR: β-lactamase; bla; confers resistance to ampicillin, carbenicillin, and related antibiotics
   2379..2483    -  promoter       AmpR promoter: bla
   2513..2854    +  promoter       SV40 promoter: SV40 enhancer and early promoter
   2890..2906    +  CDS            5xFLAG (fragment): five tandem FLAG® epitope tags
   2929..6240    +  CDS            SH3PXD2A: SPD2A_HUMAN - Also known as FISH, KIAA0418, SH3MD1, TKS5. Experimental evidence at protein level: Swiss-Prot protein existence level 1. Adapter protein involved in invadopodia and podosome formation, extracellular matrix degradation and invasiveness of some cancer cells. Binds matrix metalloproteinases (ADAMs), NADPH oxidases (NOXs) and phosphoinositides. Acts as an organizer protein that allows NOX1- or NOX3-dependent reactive oxygen species (ROS) generation and ROS localization. In association with ADAM12, mediates the neurotoxic effect of amyloid-beta peptide. From Homo sapiens (Human).
>Addgene plasmid #69816 | pECE M2-SH3PXD2A 8 serines mutated to alanines | depositor full sequence | sequence record 123765 | pECE M2-SH3PXD2A 8 serines mutated to alanines sequence 6249 bps
TAAGTAATGATCATAATCAGCCATACCACATTTGTAGAGGTTTTACTTGCTTTAAAAAACCTCCCACACC
TCCCCCTGAACCTGAAACATAAAATGAATGCAATTGTTGTTGTTAACTTGTTTATTGCAGGCTTATAATG
GTTACAAATAAAGCAATAGCATCACAAATTTCACAAATAAAGCATTTTTTTCACTGCATTCTAGTTGTGG
TTTGTCCAAACTCATCAATGTATCTTATCATGTCTGGATCCTCTACGCCGGACGCATCGTGGCCGGCATC
ACCGGCGCCACAGGTGCGGTTGCTGGCGCCTATATCGCCGACATCACCGATGGGGAAGATCGGGCTCGCC
ACTTCGGGCTCATGAGCGCTTGTTTCGGCGTGGGTATGGTGGCAGGCCCCGTGGCCGGGGGACTGTTGGG
CGCCATCTCCTTGCATGCACCATTCCTTGCGGCGGCGGTGCTCAACGGCCTCAACCTACTACTGGGCTGC
TTCCTAATGCAGGAGTCGCATAAGGGAGAGCGTGCGGTGTGAAATACCGCACAGATGCGTAAGGAGAAAA
TACCGCATCAGGCGCTCTTCCGCTTCCTCGCTCACTGACTCGCTGCGCTCGGTCGTTCGGCTGCGGCGAG
CGGTATCAGCTCACTCAAAGGCGGTAATACGGTTATCCACAGAATCAGGGGATAACGCAGGAAAGAACAT
GTGAGCAAAAGGCCAGCAAAAGGCCAGGAACCGTAAAAAGGCCGCGTTGCTGGCGTTTTTCCATAGGCTC
CGCCCCCCTGACGAGCATCACAAAAATCGACGCTCAAGTCAGAGGTGGCGAAACCCGACAGGACTATAAA
GATACCAGGCGTTTCCCCCTGGAAGCTCCCTCGTGCGCTCTCCTGTTCCGACCCTGCCGCTTACCGGATA
CCTGTCCGCCTTTCTCCCTTCGGGAAGCGTGGCGCTTTCTCAATGCTCACGCTGTAGGTATCTCAGTTCG
GTGTAGGTCGTTCGCTCCAAGCTGGGCTGTGTGCACGAACCCCCCGTTCAGCCCGACCGCTGCGCCTTAT
CCGGTAACTATCGTCTTGAGTCCAACCCGGTAAGACACGACTTATCGCCACTGGCAGCAGCCACTGGTAA
CAGGATTAGCAGAGCGAGGTATGTAGGCGGTGCTACAGAGTTCTTGAAGTGGTGGCCTAACTACGGCTAC
ACTAGAAGGACAGTATTTGGTATCTGCGCTCTGCTGAAGCCAGTTACCTTCGGAAAAAGAGTTGGTAGCT
CTTGATCCGGCAAACAAACCACCGCTGGTAGCGGTGGTTTTTTTGTTTGCAAGCAGCAGATTACGCGCAG
AAAAAAAGGATCTCAAGAAGATCCTTTGATCTTTTCTACGGGGTCTGACGCTCAGTGGAACGAAAACTCA
CGTTAAGGGATTTTGGTCATGAGATTATCAAAAAGGATCTTCACCTAGATCCTTTTAAATTAAAAATGAA
GTTTTAAATCAATCTAAAAGTATATATGAGTAAACTTGGTCTGACAGTTACCAATGCTTAATCAGTGAGG
CACCTATCTCAGCGATCTGTCTATTTCGTTCATCCATAGTTGCCTGACTCCCCGTCGTGTAGATAACTAC
GATACGGGAGGGCTTACCATCTGGCCCCAGTGCTGCAATGATACCGCGAGACCCACGCTCACCGGCTCCA
GATTTATCAGCAATAAACCAGCCAGCCGGAAGGGCCGAGCGCAGAAGTGGTCCTGCAACTTTATCCGCCT
CCATCCAGTCTATTAATTGTTGCCGGGAAGCTAGAGTAAGTAGTTCGCCAGTTAATAGTTTGCGCAACGT
TGTTGCCATTGCTGCAGGCATCGTGGTGTCACGCTCGTCGTTTGGTATGGCTTCATTCAGCTCCGGTTCC
CAACGATCAAGGCGAGTTACATGATCCCCCATGTTGTGCAAAAAAGCGGTTAGCTCCTTCGGTCCTCCGA
TCGTTGTCAGAAGTAAGTTGGCCGCAGTGTTATCACTCATGGTTATGGCAGCACTGCATAATTCTCTTAC
TGTCATGCCATCCGTAAGATGCTTTTCTGTGACTGGTGAGTACTCAACCAAGTCATTCTGAGAATAGTGT
ATGCGGCGACCGAGTTGCTCTTGCCCGGCGTCAACACGGGATAATACCGCGCCACATAGCAGAACTTTAA
AAGTGCTCATCATTGGAAAACGTTCTTCGGGGCGAAAACTCTCAAGGATCTTACCGCTGTTGAGATCCAG
TTCGATGTAACCCACTCGTGCACCCAACTGATCTTCAGCATCTTTTACTTTCACCAGCGTTTCTGGGTGA
GCAAAAACAGGAAGGCAAAATGCCGCAAAAAAGGGAATAAGGGCGACACGGAAATGTTGAATACTCATAC
TCTTCCTTTTTCAATATTATTGAAGCATTTATCAGGGTTATTGTCTCATGAGCGGATACATATTTGAATG
TATTTAGAAAAATAAACAAATAGGGGTTCCGCGCACATTTCCCCGAAAAGTGCCACCTGCTTCTGAGGCG
GAAAGAACCAGCTGTGGAATGTGTGTCAGTTAGGGTGTGGAAAGTCCCCAGGCTCCCCAGCAGGCAGAAG
TATGCAAAGCATGCATCTCAATTAGTCAGCAACCAGGTGTGGAAAGTCCCCAGGCTCCCCAGCAGGCAGA
AGTATGCAAAGCATGCATCTCAATTAGTCAGCAACCATAGTCCCGCCCCTAACTCCGCCCATCCCGCCCC
TAACTCCGCCCAGTTCCGCCCATTCTCCGCCCCATGGCTGACTAATTTTTTTTATTTATGCAGAGGCCGA
GGCCGCCTCGGCCTCTGAGCTATTCCAGAAGTAGTGAAGAGGCTTTTTTGGAGGAGATCTAAGCTTGGTA
CCGAGCTCGGATCCTCAGGATGGACTACAAGGACGATGACGATAAACCCGGGAATTGGCTCGCCTACTGC
GTGCAGGATGCCACCGTGGTGGACGTGGAGAAGCGGAGGAACCCCTCCAAGCACTACGTATACATAATCA
ATGTGACCTGGTCTGACTCCACCTCCCAGACTATCTACCGGAGGTACAGCAAGTTCTTTGACCTGCAGAT
GCAGCTTTTGGATAAGTTTCCCATTGAAGGTGGCCAGAAGGACCCCAAGCAAAGGATCATCCCCTTCCTC
CCAGGCAAGATCCTCTTCCGCAGAAGCCACATCCGGGACGTAGCTGTGAAGAGACTGAAGCCCATCGATG
AATACTGCCGGGCACTTGTCCGGCTGCCCCCCCACATCTCACAGTGTGACGAAGTCTTCCGGTTCTTCGA
GGCTCGACCCGAGGATGTCAACCCTCCAAAAGAGGACTATGGCAGTTCCAAGAGGAAATCAGTGTGGCTG
TCCAGCTGGGCTGAGTCGCCCAAGAAGGACGTGACAGGTGCCGACGCCACCGCCGAGCCCATGATCCTGG
AACAGTACGTGGTGGTGTCCAACTATAAGAAGCAGGAGAACTCGGAGCTGAGCCTCCAGGCCGGGGAGGT
GGTGGATGTCATCGAGAAGAACGAGAGCGGCTGGTGGTTCGTGAGCACTTCTGAGGAGCAGGGCTGGGTC
CCTGCCACCTACCTGGAGGCCCAGAATGGTACTCGGGATGACTCCGACATCAACACCTCTAAGACTGGAG
AAGAGGAGAAGTATGTCACCGTGCAGCCTTACACCAGCCAAAGCAAGGACGAGATTGGCTTTGAGAAGGG
CGTCACAGTGGAGGTGATCCGGAAGAATCTGGAAGGCTGGTGGTATATCAGATACCTGGGCAAAGAGGGC
TGGGCGCCAGCATCCTACCTGAAGAAGGCCAAGGATGACCTGCCAACCCGGAAGAAGAACCTGGCCGGCC
CAGTGGAGATCATTGGGAACATCATGGAGATCAGCAACCTGCTGAACAAGAAGGCGTCTGGGGACAAGGA
AACTCCACCAGCCGAAGGCGAGGGCCATGAGGCCCCCATTGCCAAGAAGGAGATCAGCCTGCCCATCCTC
TGCAATGCCTCCAATGGCAGTGCCGTGGGCGTTCCTGACAGGACTGTCTCCAGGCTGGCCCAGGGCTCTC
CAGCTGTGGCCAGGATTGCCCCTCAGCGGGCCCAGATCAGCTCCCCGAACCTACGGACAAGACCTCCACC
ACGCAGAGAATCCAGCCTGGGGTTCCAACTGCCAAAGCCACCAGAGCCCCCTTCTGTTGAGGTGGAGTAC
TACACCATTGCCGAATTCCAGTCGTGCATTTCCGATGGCATCAGCTTTCGGGGTGGACAGAAGGCAGAGG
TCATTGATAAGAACTCAGGTGGCTGGTGGTACGTGCAGATCGGTGAGAAGGAGGGCTGGGCCCCCGCATC
ATACATCGATAAGCGCAAGAAGCCCAACCTGAGCCGCCGCACAAGCACGCTGACCCGGCCCAAGGTGCCC
CCGCCAGCACCCCCCAGCAAGCCCAAGGAGGCCGAGGAGGGCCCTACGGGGGCCAGTGAGAGCCAGGACT
CCCCGCGGAAGCTCAAGTATGAGGAGCCTGAGTATGACATCCCTGCATTCGGCTTTGACTCAGAGCCTGA
GCTGAGCGAGGAGCCCGTGGAGGACAGAGCCTCAGGGGAGAGGCGGCCTGCCCAGCCCCACCGGCCCTCG
CCGGCCTCTTCTCTGCAGCGGGCCCGCTTCAAGGTGGGTGAGTCTTCAGAGGATGTGGCCCTGGAAGAGG
AGACCATCTATGAGAATGAGGGCTTCCGGCCATATGCAGAGGACACCCTGTCAGCCAGAGGCTCCTCCGG
GGACAGCGACTCCCCAGGCAGCTCCTCGCTGTCCCTGACCAGGAAAAACTCCCCCAAATCAGGCTCCCCC
AAGTCATCATCACTCCTAAAGCTCAAGGCAGAGAAGAATGCCCAGGCAGAAATGGGGAAGAACCACTCCT
CAGCCTCCTTTTCCTCATCCATCACCATCAACACCACTTGCTGCTCCTCCTCTTCCTCCTCCTCCTCTTC
CTTGTCCAAAACCAGTGGCGACCTGAAGCCCCGCTCTGCTTCGGACGCAGGCATCCGCGGCACTCCCAAG
GTCAGGGCAAAGAAGGATGCTGATGCGAACGCTGGGCTGACCTCCTGTCCCCGGGCCAAGCCATCGGTCC
GGCCCAAGCCATTCCTAAACCGAGCAGAGTCGCAGAGCCAAGAGAAGATGGACATCAGCACTTTACGGCG
CCAGCTGAGACCCACAGGCCAGCTCCGTGGAGGGCTCAAGGGCTCCAAGAGTGAGGATTCGGAGCTGCCC
CCGCAGACGGCCTCCGAGGCTCCCAGTGAGGGGTCTAGGAGAAGCTCATCCGACCTCATCACCCTCCCAG
CCACCACTCCCCCATGTCCCACCAAGAAGGAATGGGAAGGGCCAGCCACCTCGTACATGACATGCAGCGC
CTACCAGAAGGTCCAGGACTCGGAGATCAGCTTCCCCGCGGGCGTGGAGGTGCAGGTGCTGGAGAAGCAG
GAGAGCGGGTGGTGGTATGTGAGGTTTGGGGAGCTGGAGGGCTGGGCCCCTTCCCACTATTTGGTGCTGG
ATGAGAACGAGCAACCTGACCCCTCTGGCAAAGAGCTGGACACAGTGCCCGCCAAGGGCAGGCAGAACGA
AGGCAAATCAGACAGCCTGGAGAAGATCGAGAGGCGCGTCCAAGCACTGAACACCGTCAACCAGAGCAAG
AAGGCCACGCCCCCCATCCCCTCCAAACCTCCCGGGGGCTTCGGCAAGACCTCAGGCACTCCAGCGGTGA
AGATGAGGAACGGAGTGCGGCAGGTGGCGGTCAGGCCCCAGTCGGTGTTTGTGTCCCCGCCACCCAAGGA
CAACAACCTGTCCTGCGCCCTGCGGAGGAATGAGTCACTCACGGCCACTGATGGCCTCCGAGGCGTCCGA
CGGAACTCCTCCTTTAGCACTGCTCGCTCCGCTGCCGCCGAGGCCAAGGGCCGCCTGGCCGAACGGGCTG
CCAGCCAGGGTTCAGACTCACCCCTACTGCCCGCCCAGCGCAACAGCATACCCGTGTCCCCTGTGCGCCC
CAAGCCCATCGAGAAGTCTCAGTTCATCCACAATAACCTCAAAGATGTGTACGTCTCTATCGCAGACTAC
GAGGGGGATGAGGAGACAGCAGGCTTCCAGGAGGGGGTGTCCATGGAGGTTCTGGAGAGGAACCCTAATG
GCTGGTGGTACTGCCAGATCCTGGATGGTGTGAAGCCCTTCAAAGGCTGGGTGCCTTCCAACTACCTTGA
GAAAAAGAACTAATCTAGA
