>Addgene plasmid #69816 | pECE M2-SH3PXD2A 8 serines mutated to alanines | addgene partial sequence | sequence record 142689 | SV40pro-F 5'-TATTTATGCAGAGGCCGAGG-3'
CAGAAGTAGTGAAGAGGCTTTTTTGGAGGAGATCTAAGCTTGGTACCGAGCTCGGATCCTCAGGATGGAC
TACAAGGACGATGACGATAAACCCGGGAATTGGCTCGCCTACTGCGTGCAGGATGCCACCGTGGTGGACG
TGGAGAAGCGGAGGAACCCCGCCAAGCACTACGTATACATAATCAATGTGACCTGGTCTGACTCCACCTC
CCAGACTATCTACCGGAGGTACAGCAAGTTCTTTGACCTGCAGATGCAGCTTTTGGATAAGTTTCCCATT
GAAGGTGGCCAGAAGGACCCCAAGCAAAGGATCATCCCCTTCCTCCCAGGCAAGATCCTCTTCCGCAGAA
GCCACATCCGGGACGTAGCTGTGAAGAGACTGAAGCCCATCGATGAATACTGCCGGGCACTTGTCCGGCT
GCCCCCCCACATCTCACAGTGTGACGAAGTCTTCCGGTTCTTCGAGGCTCGACCCGAGGATGTCAACCCT
CCAAAAGAGGACTATGGCAGTTCCAAGAGGAAATCAGTGTGGCTGTCCAGCTGGGCTGAGTCGCCCAAGA
AGGACGTGACAGGTGCCGACGCCACCGCCGAGCCCATGATCCTGGAACAGTACGTGGTGGTGTCCAACTA
TAAGAAGCAGGAGAACTCGGAGCTGAGCCTCCAGGCCGGGGAGGTGGTGGATGTCATCGAGAAGAACGAG
AGCGGCTGGTGGTTCGTGAGCACTTCTGAGGAGCAGGGCTGGGTCCCTGCCACCTACCTGGAGGCCC
