>Addgene plasmid #69816 | pECE M2-SH3PXD2A 8 serines mutated to alanines | addgene partial sequence | sequence record 142690 | pAdTrack-MCS 5'-GGGAGGTGTGGGAGGTTTT-3'
ATGTGATATGGCTGATTATGATCATTACTTATCTAGATTAGTTCTTTTTCTCAAGGTAGTTGGAAGGCAC
CCAGCCTTTGAAGGGCTTCACACCATCCAGGATCTGGCAGTACCACCAGCCATTAGGGTTCCTCTCCAGA
ACCTCCATGGACACCCCCTCCTGGAAGCCTGCTGTCTCCTCATCCCCCTCGTAGTCTGCGATAGAGACGT
ACACATCTTTGAGGTTATTGTGGATGAACTGAGACTTCTCGATGGGCTTGGGGCGCACAGGGGACACGGG
TATGCTGTTGCGCTGGGCGGGCAGTAGGGGTGAGTCTGAACCCTGGCTGGCAGCCCGTTCGGCCAGGCGG
CCCTTGGCCTCGGCGGCAGCGGAGCGAGCAGTGCTAAAGGCGGAGTTCCGTCGGACGCCTCGGAGGCCAT
CAGTGGCCGTGAGTGCCTCATTCCTCCGCAGGGCGCAGGACAGGTTGTTGTCCTTGGGTGGCGGGGACAC
AAACACCGACTGGGGCCTGACCGCCACCTGCCGCACTCCGTTCCTCATCTTCACCGCTGGAGTGCCTGAG
GTCTTGCCGAAGCCCCCGGGAGGTTTGGAGGGGATGGGGGGCGTGGCCTTCTTGCTCTGGTTGACGGTGT
TCAGTGCTTGGACGCGCCTCTCGATCTTCTCCAGGCTGTCTGATTTGCCTTCGTTCTGCCTGCCCTTGGC
GGGCACTGTGTCCAGCTCTTTGCCAGAGGGGTCAGGTTGCTCGTTCTCATCCAGCACCAAATAGTGGGAA
GGGGCCCAGCCCTCCAGCTCCCCAAACCTCACATACCACCACCCGCTCTCCTGCTTCTCCAGCACCTGCA
CCTCCACGCCCGCGGGGAAGCTGATCTCCGAGTCCTGGACCTTCTGGTAGGCGCTGCATGTCATGTACGA
GGTGGCTGGCCCTTCCCATTCCTTCTTGGTGGGACATGGGGGA
